Addgene plasmid #166416: pET-15b(+) Caenorhabditis elegans PRL (Δprenylation motif)
Purpose: Express pET-15b(+) Caenorhabditis elegans PRL (Δprenylation motif)
Depositing lab: Kalle Gehring. Depositing organization: McGill University. Publication: Burst kinetics and CNNM binding are evolutionarily conserved properties of phosphatases of regenerating liver. Fakih R, Goldstein RH, Kozlov G, Gehring K. J Biol Chem. 2023 Apr;299(4):103055. doi: 10.1016/j.jbc.2023.103055. Epub 2023 Feb 22. PubMed 36822330.
Backbone
  Vector backbone: pET-15B
  Backbone manufacturer: Novagen Inc., Madison, WI
  Backbone size w/o insert (bp): 5708
  Total vector size (bp): 6261
  Vector type: Bacterial Expression
Growth in bacteria
  Bacterial resistance: Ampicillin, 100 μg/mL
  Growth temperature: 37°C
  Growth strain: DH5alpha
  Copy number: High Copy
Gene/Insert
  Gene/Insert name: caenorhabditis elegans PRL
  Species: C. elegans (nematode)
  Insert size (bp): 553
  Mutation: Deleted nucleotides coding for 4 C-terminal amino acids
  Promoter: AmpR, lac1
  Tag / fusion protein: N-terminal His-tag (N terminal on backbone)
  Cloning method: Restriction Enzyme; 5′ cloning site NdeI (not destroyed); 3′ cloning site BamHI (not destroyed)
  Sequencing primers: 5′ T7 Fwd; 3′ T7 Rev
Terms and licenses: Academic/Nonprofit Terms; Industry Terms: Not Available to Industry
How to cite: pET-15b(+) Caenorhabditis elegans PRL (Δprenylation motif) was a gift from Kalle Gehring (Addgene plasmid # 166416 ; http://n2t.net/addgene:166416 ; RRID:Addgene_166416)
