[The description below was written by a language model from this plasmid's Addgene catalogue record and pLannotate feature annotations shown in this document.]
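Description:
pET-15b(+) Caenorhabditis elegans PRL (Δprenylation motif) is a 6,261 bp bacterial expression plasmid built on the Novagen pET-15b backbone. It is used to produce a nematode phosphatase of regenerating liver (PRL) in E. coli. The plasmid is maintained through a ColE1/pMB1-type origin and selected with ampicillin via the bla gene and its own promoter. The feature table also shows the pBR322-derived bom site and the rop gene, along with leftover tetracycline-resistance fragments and the tet promoter, which are non-functional remnants of the parental vector. The catalogue lists the plasmid as high copy, although rop normally moderates copy number.

The 553 bp C. elegans PRL insert sits between the NdeI and BamHI sites, both of which are retained. Transcription comes from a T7 promoter followed by a lac operator and the T7 gene 10 ribosome binding site, and it ends at the T7 terminator. The catalogue's promoter field lists only "AmpR, lac1", which refers to backbone elements rather than this T7/lac unit. The plasmid-borne lacI gene supplies repressor, so expression is IPTG-inducible in hosts that provide T7 RNA polymerase. The protein carries the backbone's N-terminal His-tag followed by a thrombin cleavage site, allowing affinity purification and tag removal. The annotation software labels the His-tag as a capTEV fragment and the insert as a fragment of human PTP4A2 (PRL2), which reflects homology rather than a human origin. The short "SET1" hit downstream is probably also vector sequence.

The codons for the four C-terminal residues, the prenylation motif, have been deleted, so the recombinant protein lacks its lipid-modification signal. The associated publication examines burst kinetics and CNNM binding across PRL phosphatases, which points to use in purifying the protein for biochemical studies.
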