Features (pLannotate 1.2.2; 21 found; start..end, strand, type, name):
    104..208     +  promoter       AmpR promoter: bla
    209..1069    +  CDS            AmpR: β-lactamase; bla; confers resistance to ampicillin, carbenicillin, and related antibiotics
   1240..1828    +  rep_origin     ori: high-copy-number ColE1/pMB1/pBR322/pUC origin of replication
   2014..2156    -  misc_feature   bom: basis of mobility region from pBR322
   2258..2449    -  CDS            rop: Rop protein, which maintains plasmids at low copy number; rop
   2466..2846    +  CDS            YPB1_ECOLX: Protein predicted: Swiss-Prot protein existence level 4. From Escherichia coli.
   3088..3712    -  CDS            TcR (fragment): tetracycline efflux protein; tet; confers resistance to tetracycline
   3727..3748    -  protein_bind   CAP binding site: CAP binding activates transcription in the presence of cAMP. E. coli catabolite activator protein
   3761..4843    -  CDS            lacI: lac repressor; lacI; The lac repressor binds to the lac operator to inhibit transcription in E. coli. This inhibition can be relieved by adding lactose or isopropyl-β-D-thiogalactopyranoside (IPTG).
   4844..4921    -  promoter       lacI promoter: lacI
   4929..5208    -  CDS            TcR (fragment): tetracycline efflux protein; tet; confers resistance to tetracycline
   5230..5248    +  promoter       T7 promoter: promoter for bacteriophage T7 RNA polymerase
   5249..5273    +  protein_bind   lac operator: The lac repressor binds to the lac operator to inhibit transcription in E. coli. This inhibition can be relieved by adding lactose or isopropyl-β-D-thiogalactopyranoside (IPTG). lac repressor encoded by lacI
   5288..5310    +  RBS            RBS: efficient ribosome binding site from bacteriophage T7 gene 10 (Olins and Rangwala, 1989)
   5329..5345    +  CDS            capTEV™ (fragment): composite tag for in vivo biotinylation, TEV protease cleavage, and 6xHis tagging
   5356..5373    +  CDS            thrombin site: thrombin recognition and cleavage site
   5437..5898    +  CDS            PTP4A2 (fragment): TP4A2_HUMAN - Also known as PRL2, PTPCAAX2. Experimental evidence at protein level: Swiss-Prot protein existence level 1. Protein tyrosine phosphatase which stimulates progression from G1 into S phase during mitosis. Promotes tumors. Inhibits geranylgeranyl transferase type II activity by blocking the association between RABGGTA and RABGGTB. From Homo sapiens (Human).
   5945..5994    +  CDS            SET1 (fragment): solubility-enhancement tag derived from T7 phage gene 10B
   6002..6049    +  terminator     T7 terminator: transcription terminator for bacteriophage T7 RNA polymerase
   6072..6176    -  CDS            TcR (fragment): tetracycline efflux protein; tet; confers resistance to tetracycline
   6224..6252    -  promoter       tet promoter: E. coli promoter for tetracycline efflux protein gene
>Addgene plasmid #166416 | pET-15b(+) Caenorhabditis elegans PRL (Δprenylation motif) | addgene full sequence | sequence record 329463 | Addgene NGS Result
TTCTTGAAGACGAAAGGGCCTCGTGATACGCCTATTTTTATAGGTTAATGTCATGATAATAATGGTTTCT
TAGACGTCAGGTGGCACTTTTCGGGGAAATGTGCGCGGAACCCCTATTTGTTTATTTTTCTAAATACATT
CAAATATGTATCCGCTCATGAGACAATAACCCTGATAAATGCTTCAATAATATTGAAAAAGGAAGAGTAT
GAGTATTCAACATTTCCGTGTCGCCCTTATTCCCTTTTTTGCGGCATTTTGCCTTCCTGTTTTTGCTCAC
CCAGAAACGCTGGTGAAAGTAAAAGATGCTGAAGATCAGTTGGGTGCACGAGTGGGTTACATCGAACTGG
ATCTCAACAGCGGTAAGATCCTTGAGAGTTTTCGCCCCGAAGAACGTTTTCCAATGATGAGCACTTTTAA
AGTTCTGCTATGTGGCGCGGTATTATCCCGTGTTGACGCCGGGCAAGAGCAACTCGGTCGCCGCATACAC
TATTCTCAGAATGACTTGGTTGAGTACTCACCAGTCACAGAAAAGCATCTTACGGATGGCATGACAGTAA
GAGAATTATGCAGTGCTGCCATAACCATGAGTGATAACACTGCGGCCAACTTACTTCTGACAACGATCGG
AGGACCGAAGGAGCTAACCGCTTTTTTGCACAACATGGGGGATCATGTAACTCGCCTTGATCGTTGGGAA
CCGGAGCTGAATGAAGCCATACCAAACGACGAGCGTGACACCACGATGCCTGCAGCAATGGCAACAACGT
TGCGCAAACTATTAACTGGCGAACTACTTACTCTAGCTTCCCGGCAACAATTAATAGACTGGATGGAGGC
GGATAAAGTTGCAGGACCACTTCTGCGCTCGGCCCTTCCGGCTGGCTGGTTTATTGCTGATAAATCTGGA
GCCGGTGAGCGTGGGTCTCGCGGTATCATTGCAGCACTGGGGCCAGATGGTAAGCCCTCCCGTATCGTAG
TTATCTACACGACGGGGAGTCAGGCAACTATGGATGAACGAAATAGACAGATCGCTGAGATAGGTGCCTC
ACTGATTAAGCATTGGTAACTGTCAGACCAAGTTTACTCATATATACTTTAGATTGATTTAAAACTTCAT
TTTTAATTTAAAAGGATCTAGGTGAAGATCCTTTTTGATAATCTCATGACCAAAATCCCTTAACGTGAGT
TTTCGTTCCACTGAGCGTCAGACCCCGTAGAAAAGATCAAAGGATCTTCTTGAGATCCTTTTTTTCTGCG
CGTAATCTGCTGCTTGCAAACAAAAAAACCACCGCTACCAGCGGTGGTTTGTTTGCCGGATCAAGAGCTA
CCAACTCTTTTTCCGAAGGTAACTGGCTTCAGCAGAGCGCAGATACCAAATACTGTCCTTCTAGTGTAGC
CGTAGTTAGGCCACCACTTCAAGAACTCTGTAGCACCGCCTACATACCTCGCTCTGCTAATCCTGTTACC
AGTGGCTGCTGCCAGTGGCGATAAGTCGTGTCTTACCGGGTTGGACTCAAGACGATAGTTACCGGATAAG
GCGCAGCGGTCGGGCTGAACGGGGGGTTCGTGCACACAGCCCAGCTTGGAGCGAACGACCTACACCGAAC
TGAGATACCTACAGCGTGAGCTATGAGAAAGCGCCACGCTTCCCGAAGGGAGAAAGGCGGACAGGTATCC
GGTAAGCGGCAGGGTCGGAACAGGAGAGCGCACGAGGGAGCTTCCAGGGGGAAACGCCTGGTATCTTTAT
AGTCCTGTCGGGTTTCGCCACCTCTGACTTGAGCGTCGATTTTTGTGATGCTCGTCAGGGGGGCGGAGCC
TATGGAAAAACGCCAGCAACGCGGCCTTTTTACGGTTCCTGGCCTTTTGCTGGCCTTTTGCTCACATGTT
CTTTCCTGCGTTATCCCCTGATTCTGTGGATAACCGTATTACCGCCTTTGAGTGAGCTGATACCGCTCGC
CGCAGCCGAACGACCGAGCGCAGCGAGTCAGTGAGCGAGGAAGCGGAAGAGCGCCTGATGCGGTATTTTC
TCCTTACGCATCTGTGCGGTATTTCACACCGCATATATGGTGCACTCTCAGTACAATCTGCTCTGATGCC
GCATAGTTAAGCCAGTATACACTCCGCTATCGCTACGTGACTGGGTCATGGCTGCGCCCCGACACCCGCC
AACACCCGCTGACGCGCCCTGACGGGCTTGTCTGCTCCCGGCATCCGCTTACAGACAAGCTGTGACCGTC
TCCGGGAGCTGCATGTGTCAGAGGTTTTCACCGTCATCACCGAAACGCGCGAGGCAGCTGCGGTAAAGCT
CATCAGCGTGGTCGTGAAGCGATTCACAGATGTCTGCCTGTTCATCCGCGTCCAGCTCGTTGAGTTTCTC
CAGAAGCGTTAATGTCTGGCTTCTGATAAAGCGGGCCATGTTAAGGGCGGTTTTTTCCTGTTTGGTCACT
GATGCCTCCGTGTAAGGGGGATTTCTGTTCATGGGGGTAATGATACCGATGAAACGAGAGAGGATGCTCA
CGATACGGGTTACTGATGATGAACATGCCCGGTTACTGGAACGTTGTGAGGGTAAACAACTGGCGGTATG
GATGCGGCGGGACCAGAGAAAAATCACTCAGGGTCAATGCCAGCGCTTCGTTAATACAGATGTAGGTGTT
CCACAGGGTAGCCAGCAGCATCCTGCGATGCAGATCCGGAACATAATGGTGCAGGGCGCTGACTTCCGCG
TTTCCAGACTTTACGAAACACGGAAACCGAAGACCATTCATGTTGTTGCTCAGGTCGCAGACGTTTTGCA
GCAGCAGTCGCTTCACGTTCGCTCGCGTATCGGTGATTCATTCTGCTAACCAGTAAGGCAACCCCGCCAG
CCTAGCCGGGTCCTCAACGACAGGAGCACGATCATGCGCACCCGTGGCCAGGACCCAACGCTGCCCGAGA
TGCGCCGCGTGCGGCTGCTGGAGATGGCGGACGCGATGGATATGTTCTGCCAAGGGTTGGTTTGCGCATT
CACAGTTCTCCGCAAGAATTGATTGGCTCCAATTCTTGGAGTGGTGAATCCGTTAGCGAGGTGCCGCCGG
CTTCCATTCAGGTCGAGGTGGCCCGGCTCCATGCACCGCGACGCAACGCGGGGAGGCAGACAAGGTATAG
GGCGGCGCCTACAATCCATGCCAACCCGTTCCATGTGCTCGCCGAGGCGGCATAAATCGCCGTGACGATC
AGCGGTCCAGTGATCGAAGTTAGGCTGGTAAGAGCCGCGAGCGATCCTTGAAGCTGTCCCTGATGGTCGT
CATCTACCTGCCTGGACAGCATGGCCTGCAACGCGGGCATCCCGATGCCGCCGGAAGCGAGAAGAATCAT
AATGGGGAAGGCCATCCAGCCTCGCGTCGCGAACGCCAGCAAGACGTAGCCCAGCGCGTCGGCCGCCATG
CCGGCGATAATGGCCTGCTTCTCGCCGAAACGTTTGGTGGCGGGACCAGTGACGAAGGCTTGAGCGAGGG
CGTGCAAGATTCCGAATACCGCAAGCGACAGGCCGATCATCGTCGCGCTCCAGCGAAAGCGGTCCTCGCC
GAAAATGACCCAGAGCGCTGCCGGCACCTGTCCTACGAGTTGCATGATAAAGAAGACAGTCATAAGTGCG
GCGACGATAGTCATGCCCCGCGCCCACCGGAAGGAGCTGACTGGGTTGAAGGCTCTCAAGGGCATCGGTC
GAGATCCCGGTGCCTAATGAGTGAGCTAACTTACATTAATTGCGTTGCGCTCACTGCCCGCTTTCCAGTC
GGGAAACCTGTCGTGCCAGCTGCATTAATGAATCGGCCAACGCGCGGGGAGAGGCGGTTTGCGTATTGGG
CGCCAGGGTGGTTTTTCTTTTCACCAGTGAGACGGGCAACAGCTGATTGCCCTTCACCGCCTGGCCCTGA
GAGAGTTGCAGCAAGCGGTCCACGCTGGTTTGCCCCAGCAGGCGAAAATCCTGTTTGATGGTGGTTAACG
GCGGGATATAACATGAGCTGTCTTCGGTATCGTCGTATCCCACTACCGAGATATCCGCACCAACGCGCAG
CCCGGACTCGGTAATGGCGCGCATTGCGCCCAGCGCCATCTGATCGTTGGCAACCAGCATCGCAGTGGGA
ACGATGCCCTCATTCAGCATTTGCATGGTTTGTTGAAAACCGGACATGGCACTCCAGTCGCCTTCCCGTT
CCGCTATCGGCTGAATTTGATTGCGAGTGAGATATTTATGCCAGCCAGCCAGACGCAGACGCGCCGAGAC
AGAACTTAATGGGCCCGCTAACAGCGCGATTTGCTGGTGACCCAATGCGACCAGATGCTCCACGCCCAGT
CGCGTACCGTCTTCATGGGAGAAAATAATACTGTTGATGGGTGTCTGGTCAGAGACATCAAGAAATAACG
CCGGAACATTAGTGCAGGCAGCTTCCACAGCAATGGCATCCTGGTCATCCAGCGGATAGTTAATGATCAG
CCCACTGACGCGTTGCGCGAGAAGATTGTGCACCGCCGCTTTACAGGCTTCGACGCCGCTTCGTTCTACC
ATCGACACCACCACGCTGGCACCCAGTTGATCGGCGCGAGATTTAATCGCCGCGACAATTTGCGACGGCG
CGTGCAGGGCCAGACTGGAGGTGGCAACGCCAATCAGCAACGACTGTTTGCCCGCCAGTTGTTGTGCCAC
GCGGTTGGGAATGTAATTCAGCTCCGCCATCGCCGCTTCCACTTTTTCCCGCGTTTTCGCAGAAACGTGG
CTGGCCTGGTTCACCACGCGGGAAACGGTCTGATAAGAGACACCGGCATACTCTGCGACATCGTATAACG
TTACTGGTTTCACATTCACCACCCTGAATTGACTCTCTTCCGGGCGCTATCATGCCATACCGCGAAAGGT
TTTGCGCCATTCGATGGTGTCCGGGATCTCGACGCTCTCCCTTATGCGACTCCTGCATTAGGAAGCAGCC
CAGTAGTAGGTTGAGGCCGTTGAGCACCGCCGCCGCAAGGAATGGTGCATGCAAGGAGATGGCGCCCAAC
AGTCCCCCGGCCACGGGGCCTGCCACCATACCCACGCCGAAACAAGCGCTCATGAGCCCGAAGTGGCGAG
CCCGATCTTCCCCATCGGTGATGTCGGCGATATAGGCGCCAGCAACCGCACCTGTGGCGCCGGTGATGCC
GGCCACGATGCGTCCGGCGTAGAGGATCGAGATCTCGATCCCGCGAAATTAATACGACTCACTATAGGGG
AATTGTGAGCGGATAACAATTCCCCTCTAGAAATAATTTTGTTTAACTTTAAGAAGGAGATATACCATGG
GCAGCAGCCATCATCATCATCATCACAGCAGCGGCCTGGTGCCGCGCGGCAGCCATATGTCTGCAGCTGT
TCAGAAACGTGCGTCTACCAACACCGTTGCTGCTACCACCTATTTCAAACCGGCTCCGTCTGAAATCGCT
TGGGGTAAAATGCGTTTCCTGATCACCGATCGTCCGAACAACTCTTCTATCCAGTCTTACATCGAAGAAC
TGGAAAAACACGGTGCTCGTGCAGTTGTTCGTGTTTGCGAACCGACCTACGATACCCTGGCTCTGAAAGA
AGCGGGTATCGACGTTCTGGATTGGCAGTTCTCTGATGGTTCTCCGCCGCCGCCGGAAGTTATCAAATCT
TGGTTCCAGCTGTGCATGACCTCTTTCAAAGAACACCCGGACAAATCTATCGCTGTTCACTGCGTTGCTG
GTCTGGGTCGTGCTCCGGTTCTGGTTGCTATCGCGCTGATCGAAGCAGGTATGAAATACGAAGATGCGGT
TGAAATGATCCGTACCCAGCGTCGTGGTGCTCTGAACCAGAAACAGCTGAAATTCCTGGAAACCTACAAA
GCTAACGGTGAACTGCGTCGTCTGCGTGGTAACGTTGATGGTAAACAGAAATCTTAAGGATCCGGCTGCT
AACAAAGCCCGAAAGGAAGCTGAGTTGGCTGCTGCCACCGCTGAGCAATAACTAGCATAACCCCTTGGGG
CCTCTAAACGGGTCTTGAGGGGTTTTTTGCTGAAAGGAGGAACTATATCCGGATATCCCGCAAGAGGCCC
GGCAGTACCGGCATAACCAAGCCTATGCCTACAGCATCCAGGGTGACGGTGCCGAGGATGACGATGAGCG
CATTGTTAGATTTCATACACGGTGCCTGACTGCGTTAGCAATTTAACTGTGATAAACTACCGCATTAAAG
CTTATCGATGATAAGCTGTCAAACATGAGAA
